Addgene plasmid #106920: pcDNA3-PKA-SPARK
Purpose: Express PKA-SPARK, an activity reporter of protein kinase A in mammalian cells.
Depositing lab: Xiaokun Shu. Depositing organization: University of California, San Francisco (UCSF). Publication: Visualizing Dynamics of Cell Signaling In Vivo with a Phase Separation-Based Kinase Reporter. Zhang Q, Huang H, Lu Q, Wu R, Chung CI, Zhang SQ, Torra J, Schepis A, Coughlin SR, Kornberg TB, Shu X. Mol Cell. 2018 Jan 3. pii: S1097-2765(17)30936-X. doi: 10.1016/j.molcel.2017.12.008. PubMed 29307513.
Backbone
  Vector backbone: pcDNA3
  Vector type: Mammalian Expression
Growth in bacteria
  Bacterial resistance: Ampicillin, 100 μg/mL
  Growth temperature: 37°C
  Growth strain: DH5alpha
  Copy number: Unknown
Gene/Insert
  Gene/Insert name: PKA-SPARK
Terms and licenses: Academic/Nonprofit Terms; Industry Terms: Not Available to Industry
How to cite: pcDNA3-PKA-SPARK was a gift from Xiaokun Shu (Addgene plasmid # 106920 ; http://n2t.net/addgene:106920 ; RRID:Addgene_106920)
