[The description below was written by a language model from this plasmid's Addgene catalogue record and pLannotate feature annotations shown in this document.]
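Description:
pcDNA3-PKA-SPARK is a mammalian expression plasmid built on the pcDNA3 backbone that encodes PKA-SPARK, a genetically encoded activity reporter for protein kinase A. It is propagated in E. coli through a high-copy ColE1/pUC-type origin with ampicillin selection from the β-lactamase gene. An f1 origin is also present, which in principle allows single-stranded DNA production. For mammalian cells the backbone carries an SV40 early promoter driving the neomycin phosphotransferase gene followed by an SV40 polyadenylation signal, the standard cassette for G418 selection of stable transfectants. Small annotated fragments such as bom, lacI, lac promoter/operator, ble and a short HIV-1 LTR match appear to be backbone remnants or chance similarity hits rather than functional parts.

The reporter is transcribed from the human CMV immediate-early enhancer and promoter and terminated by the bovine growth hormone polyadenylation signal. A T7 promoter sits just upstream of the insert. Within the insert, the automated annotation recognises an EGFP coding sequence and, downstream, a fragment of yeast RAD53, a checkpoint kinase known for its phosphopeptide-binding FHA domains. This is consistent with a design in which a phosphorylated PKA substrate is bound by a phospho-recognition module. The regions flanking and separating these two features are unannotated, so the PKA substrate sequence and any multimerising or linker elements are not described in the record, nor is it clear whether the parts form one polypeptide. The associated publication title describes a phase separation-based kinase reporter, which suggests that kinase activity is read out as a redistribution of green fluorescence. The plasmid is intended for visualising PKA signalling dynamics in mammalian cells.
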