Features (pLannotate 1.2.2; 21 found; start..end, strand, type, name):
     28..80      -  misc_feature   bom (fragment): basis of mobility region from pBR322
    235..614     +  enhancer       CMV enhancer: human cytomegalovirus immediate early enhancer
    615..818     +  promoter       CMV promoter: human cytomegalovirus (CMV) immediate early promoter
    814..847     +  LTR            5' LTR (truncated) (fragment): truncated 5' long terminal repeat (LTR) from HIV-1
    863..881     +  promoter       T7 promoter: promoter for bacteriophage T7 RNA polymerase
    997..1713    +  CDS            EGFP: EGFP is a basic (constitutively fluorescent) green fluorescent protein published in 1996, derived from Aequorea victoria. It is reported to be a rapidly-maturing weak dimer with moderate acid sensitivity.
   1981..2403    +  CDS            RAD53 (fragment): RAD53_YEAST - Also known as MEC2, SAD1, SPK1. Experimental evidence at protein level: Swiss-Prot protein existence level 1. Controls S-phase checkpoint as well as G1 and G2 DNA damage checkpoints. Phosphorylates proteins on serine, threonine, and tyrosine. Prevents entry into anaphase and mitotic exit after DNA damage via regulation of the Polo kinase CDC5. Seems to be involved in the phosphorylation of RPH1. From Saccharomyces cerevisiae (strain ATCC 204508 / S288c) (Baker's yeast).
   2642..2866    +  polyA_signal   bGH poly(A) signal: bovine growth hormone polyadenylation signal
   2870..2891    +  promoter       SV40 promoter (fragment): SV40 enhancer and early promoter
   2912..3340    +  rep_origin     f1 ori (sequence partly withheld): f1 bacteriophage origin of replication; arrow indicates direction of (+) strand synthesis
   3354..3683    +  promoter       SV40 promoter: SV40 enhancer and early promoter
   3750..4541    +  CDS            neo: KKA2_KLEPN - Also known as kan, nptII. Experimental evidence at protein level: Swiss-Prot protein existence level 1. Resistance to kanamycin, neomycin, paromomycin, ribostamycin, butirosin and gentamicin B. From Klebsiella pneumoniae.
   4565..4723    +  CDS            ble (fragment): BLE_KLEPN - Experimental evidence at protein level: Swiss-Prot protein existence level 1. Binding protein with a strong affinity to the bleomycin family of antibiotics. Binds to CL990; an antimitotic-antibiotic compound. From Klebsiella pneumoniae.
   4718..4839    +  polyA_signal   SV40 poly(A) signal: SV40 polyadenylation signal
   4912..4928    -  protein_bind   lac operator: The lac repressor binds to the lac operator to inhibit transcription in E. coli. This inhibition can be relieved by adding lactose or isopropyl-β-D-thiogalactopyranoside (IPTG). lac repressor encoded by lacI
   4936..4966    -  promoter       lac promoter: promoter for the E. coli lac operon
   4981..5002    -  protein_bind   CAP binding site: CAP binding activates transcription in the presence of cAMP. E. coli catabolite activator protein
   5015..5107    -  CDS            lacI (fragment): lac repressor; lacI; The lac repressor binds to the lac operator to inhibit transcription in E. coli. This inhibition can be relieved by adding lactose or isopropyl-β-D-thiogalactopyranoside (IPTG).
   5290..5875    -  rep_origin     ori: high-copy-number ColE1/pMB1/pBR322/pUC origin of replication
   6046..6906    -  CDS            AmpR: β-lactamase; bla; confers resistance to ampicillin, carbenicillin, and related antibiotics
   6907..7011    -  promoter       AmpR promoter: bla
>Addgene plasmid #106920 | pcDNA3-PKA-SPARK | depositor full sequence | sequence record 201711 | pcDNA3-PKA-SPARK sequence 7042 bps
GACGGATCGGGAGATCTCCCGATCCCCTATGGTGCACTCTCAGTACAATCTGCTCTGATGCCGCATAGTT
AAGCCAGTATCTGCTCCCTGCTTGTGTGTTGGAGGTCGCTGAGTAGTGCGCGAGCAAAATTTAAGCTACA
ACAAGGCAAGGCTTGACCGACAATTGCATGAAGAATCTGCTTAGGGTTAGGCGTTTTGCGCTGCTTCGCG
ATGTACGGGCCAGATATACGCGTTGACATTGATTATTGACTAGTTATTAATAGTAATCAATTACGGGGTC
ATTAGTTCATAGCCCATATATGGAGTTCCGCGTTACATAACTTACGGTAAATGGCCCGCCTGGCTGACCG
CCCAACGACCCCCGCCCATTGACGTCAATAATGACGTATGTTCCCATAGTAACGCCAATAGGGACTTTCC
ATTGACGTCAATGGGTGGAGTATTTACGGTAAACTGCCCACTTGGCAGTACATCAAGTGTATCATATGCC
AAGTACGCCCCCTATTGACGTCAATGACGGTAAATGGCCCGCCTGGCATTATGCCCAGTACATGACCTTA
TGGGACTTTCCTACTTGGCAGTACATCTACGTATTAGTCATCGCTATTACCATGGTGATGCGGTTTTGGC
AGTACATCAATGGGCGTGGATAGCGGTTTGACTCACGGGGATTTCCAAGTCTCCACCCCATTGACGTCAA
TGGGAGTTTGTTTTGGCACCAAAATCAACGGGACTTTCCAAAATGTCGTAACAACTCCGCCCCATTGACG
CAAATGGGCGGTAGGCGTGTACGGTGGGAGGTCTATATAAGCAGAGCTCTCTGGCTAACTAGAGAACCCA
CTGCTTACTGGCTTATCGAAATTAATACGACTCACTATAGGGAGACCCAAGCTGGCTAGCGCCACCATGG
GCGGTGGAGGGAGCCTGCGTCGCGCCACCCTGGTGGACGGCGGACTCGAGTCCGGACTCAGATCTGGCAG
CGGTGGAGGCGATATCATGGTGAGCAAGGGCGAGGAGCTGTTCACCGGGGTGGTGCCCATCCTGGTCGAG
CTGGACGGCGACGTAAACGGCCACAAGTTCAGCGTGTCCGGCGAGGGCGAGGGCGATGCCACCTACGGCA
AGCTGACCCTGAAGTTCATCTGCACCACCGGCAAGCTGCCCGTGCCCTGGCCCACCCTCGTGACCACCCT
GACCTACGGCGTGCAGTGCTTCAGCCGCTACCCCGACCACATGAAGCAGCACGACTTCTTCAAGTCCGCC
ATGCCCGAAGGCTACGTCCAGGAGCGCACCATCTTCTTCAAGGACGACGGCAACTACAAGACCCGCGCCG
AGGTGAAGTTCGAGGGCGACACCCTGGTGAACCGCATCGAGCTGAAGGGCATCGACTTCAAGGAGGACGG
CAACATCCTGGGGCACAAGCTGGAGTACAACTACAACAGCCACAACGTCTATATCATGGCCGACAAGCAG
AAGAACGGCATCAAGGCCAACTTCAAGATCCGCCACAACATCGAGGACGGCAGCGTGCAGCTCGCCGACC
ACTACCAGCAGAACACCCCCATCGGCGACGGCCCCGTGCTGCTGCCCGACAACCACTACCTGAGCACCCA
GTCCGCCCTGAGCAAAGACCCCAACGAGAAGCGCGATCACATGGTCCTGCTGGAGTTCGTGACCGCCGCC
GGGATCACTCTCGGCATGGACGAGCTGTACAAGGGATCCGGCAGTGCTGGTGGTAGTGCTGGTGGTAGTG
CTGGTGGTAGTGCTGGTGGCAGTGCTGGTGGTAGTGCTGGTGGTAGTGCTGGTGGCTCTAGAGGAGAAAT
CGCAAAGAGTCTGAAAGAAATTGCAAAATCCTTGAAGGAAATAGCGTGGTCACTGAAAGAAATTGCCAAG
TCCCTCAAAGGGGGTACCGAGGGCAGAGGAAGTCTGCTAACATGCGGTGACGTCGAGGAGAATCCTGGCC
CAAAGCTTGCCACCATGCATAAGTTTTCTCAAGAACAGATCGGCGAAAACATTGTGTGCAGGGTCATTTG
TACCACGGGTCAAATTCCCATCCGAGATTTGTCAGCTGATATTTCACAAGTGCTTAAGGAAAAACGATCC
ATAAAGAAAGTTTGGACATTTGGTAGAAACCCAGCCTGTGACTATCATTTAGGAAACATTTCAAGACTGT
CAAATAAGCATTTCCAAATACTACTAGGAGAAGACGGTAACCTTTTATTGAATGACATTTCCACTAATGG
GACCTGGTTAAATGGGCAAAAAGTCGAGAAGAACAGCAATCAGTTACTGTCTCAAGGTGATGAAATAACC
GTTGGTGTAGGCGTGGAATCAGATATTTTATCTCTGGTCATTTTCATAAACGACAAATTTAAGCAGTGCC
TCGAACAGAACAAAGTTGATCGCGGATCCGGCAGTGCTGGTGGTAGTGCTGGTGGTAGTGCTGGTGGTAG
TGCTGGTGGCAGTGCTGGTGGTAGTGCTGGTGGTAGTGCTGGTGGCTCTAGAACCTTGAGAGAAATCGAG
GAATTGTTGAGGAAAATCATTGAAGACAGCGTGCGCAGTGTGGCCGAGCTGGAGGACATTGAGAAGTGGC
TGAAGAAAATCTAAGAATTCGGGCCCGTTTAAACCCGCTGATCAGCCTCGACTGTGCCTTCTAGTTGCCA
GCCATCTGTTGTTTGCCCCTCCCCCGTGCCTTCCTTGACCCTGGAAGGTGCCACTCCCACTGTCCTTTCC
TAATAAAATGAGGAAATTGCATCGCATTGTCTGAGTAGGTGTCATTCTATTCTGGGGGGTGGGGTGGGGC
AGGACAGCAAGGGGGAGGATTGGGAAGACAATAGCAGGCATGCTGGGGATGCGGTGGGCTCTATGGCTTC
TGAGGCGGAAAGAACCAGCTGGGGCTCTAGGGGGTATCCCC
[124 nt withheld, positions 2912-3035]
C
[91 nt withheld, positions 3037-3127]
A
[49 nt withheld, positions 3129-3177]
CCTTTGACGTTGGAGTCCACGTTCTTT
[37 nt withheld, positions 3205-3241]
ACCCTATCTCGGTCTATTCTTTTGATTTATAAGGGATTTTGCCGATTTCGGCCTATTGGTTAAAAAATGA
GCTGATTTAACAAAAATTTAACGCGAATTAATTCTGTGGAATGTGTGTCAGTTAGGGTGTGGAAAGTCCC
CAGGCTCCCCAGCAGGCAGAAGTATGCAAAGCATGCATCTCAATTAGTCAGCAACCAGGTGTGGAAAGTC
CCCAGGCTCCCCAGCAGGCAGAAGTATGCAAAGCATGCATCTCAATTAGTCAGCAACCATAGTCCCGCCC
CTAACTCCGCCCATCCCGCCCCTAACTCCGCCCAGTTCCGCCCATTCTCCGCCCCATGGCTGACTAATTT
TTTTTATTTATGCAGAGGCCGAGGCCGCCTCTGCCTCTGAGCTATTCCAGAAGTAGTGAGGAGGCTTTTT
TGGAGGCCTAGGCTTTTGCAAAAAGCTCCCGGGAGCTTGTATATCCATTTTCGGATCTGATCAAGAGACA
GGATGAGGATCGTTTCGCATGATTGAACAAGATGGATTGCACGCAGGTTCTCCGGCCGCTTGGGTGGAGA
GGCTATTCGGCTATGACTGGGCACAACAGACAATCGGCTGCTCTGATGCCGCCGTGTTCCGGCTGTCAGC
GCAGGGGCGCCCGGTTCTTTTTGTCAAGACCGACCTGTCCGGTGCCCTGAATGAACTGCAGGACGAGGCA
GCGCGGCTATCGTGGCTGGCCACGACGGGCGTTCCTTGCGCAGCTGTGCTCGACGTTGTCACTGAAGCGG
GAAGGGACTGGCTGCTATTGGGCGAAGTGCCGGGGCAGGATCTCCTGTCATCTCACCTTGCTCCTGCCGA
GAAAGTATCCATCATGGCTGATGCAATGCGGCGGCTGCATACGCTTGATCCGGCTACCTGCCCATTCGAC
CACCAAGCGAAACATCGCATCGAGCGAGCACGTACTCGGATGGAAGCCGGTCTTGTCGATCAGGATGATC
TGGACGAAGAGCATCAGGGGCTCGCGCCAGCCGAACTGTTCGCCAGGCTCAAGGCGCGCATGCCCGACGG
CGAGGATCTCGTCGTGACCCATGGCGATGCCTGCTTGCCGAATATCATGGTGGAAAATGGCCGCTTTTCT
GGATTCATCGACTGTGGCCGGCTGGGTGTGGCGGACCGCTATCAGGACATAGCGTTGGCTACCCGTGATA
TTGCTGAAGAGCTTGGCGGCGAATGGGCTGACCGCTTCCTCGTGCTTTACGGTATCGCCGCTCCCGATTC
GCAGCGCATCGCCTTCTATCGCCTTCTTGACGAGTTCTTCTGAGCGGGACTCTGGGGTTCGAAATGACCG
ACCAAGCGACGCCCAACCTGCCATCACGAGATTTCGATTCCACCGCCGCCTTCTATGAAAGGTTGGGCTT
CGGAATCGTTTTCCGGGACGCCGGCTGGATGATCCTCCAGCGCGGGGATCTCATGCTGGAGTTCTTCGCC
CACCCCAACTTGTTTATTGCAGCTTATAATGGTTACAAATAAAGCAATAGCATCACAAATTTCACAAATA
AAGCATTTTTTTCACTGCATTCTAGTTGTGGTTTGTCCAAACTCATCAATGTATCTTATCATGTCTGTAT
ACCGTCGACCTCTAGCTAGAGCTTGGCGTAATCATGGTCATAGCTGTTTCCTGTGTGAAATTGTTATCCG
CTCACAATTCCACACAACATACGAGCCGGAAGCATAAAGTGTAAAGCCTGGGGTGCCTAATGAGTGAGCT
AACTCACATTAATTGCGTTGCGCTCACTGCCCGCTTTCCAGTCGGGAAACCTGTCGTGCCAGCTGCATTA
ATGAATCGGCCAACGCGCGGGGAGAGGCGGTTTGCGTATTGGGCGCTCTTCCGCTTCCTCGCTCACTGAC
TCGCTGCGCTCGGTCGTTCGGCTGCGGCGAGCGGTATCAGCTCACTCAAAGGCGGTAATACGGTTATCCA
CAGAATCAGGGGATAACGCAGGAAAGAACATGTGAGCAAAAGGCCAGCAAAAGGCCAGGAACCGTAAAAA
GGCCGCGTTGCTGGCGTTTTTCCATAGGCTCCGCCCCCCTGACGAGCATCACAAAAATCGACGCTCAAGT
CAGAGGTGGCGAAACCCGACAGGACTATAAAGATACCAGGCGTTTCCCCCTGGAAGCTCCCTCGTGCGCT
CTCCTGTTCCGACCCTGCCGCTTACCGGATACCTGTCCGCCTTTCTCCCTTCGGGAAGCGTGGCGCTTTC
TCATAGCTCACGCTGTAGGTATCTCAGTTCGGTGTAGGTCGTTCGCTCCAAGCTGGGCTGTGTGCACGAA
CCCCCCGTTCAGCCCGACCGCTGCGCCTTATCCGGTAACTATCGTCTTGAGTCCAACCCGGTAAGACACG
ACTTATCGCCACTGGCAGCAGCCACTGGTAACAGGATTAGCAGAGCGAGGTATGTAGGCGGTGCTACAGA
GTTCTTGAAGTGGTGGCCTAACTACGGCTACACTAGAAGAACAGTATTTGGTATCTGCGCTCTGCTGAAG
CCAGTTACCTTCGGAAAAAGAGTTGGTAGCTCTTGATCCGGCAAACAAACCACCGCTGGTAGCGGTTTTT
TTGTTTGCAAGCAGCAGATTACGCGCAGAAAAAAAGGATCTCAAGAAGATCCTTTGATCTTTTCTACGGG
GTCTGACGCTCAGTGGAACGAAAACTCACGTTAAGGGATTTTGGTCATGAGATTATCAAAAAGGATCTTC
ACCTAGATCCTTTTAAATTAAAAATGAAGTTTTAAATCAATCTAAAGTATATATGAGTAAACTTGGTCTG
ACAGTTACCAATGCTTAATCAGTGAGGCACCTATCTCAGCGATCTGTCTATTTCGTTCATCCATAGTTGC
CTGACTCCCCGTCGTGTAGATAACTACGATACGGGAGGGCTTACCATCTGGCCCCAGTGCTGCAATGATA
CCGCGAGACCCACGCTCACCGGCTCCAGATTTATCAGCAATAAACCAGCCAGCCGGAAGGGCCGAGCGCA
GAAGTGGTCCTGCAACTTTATCCGCCTCCATCCAGTCTATTAATTGTTGCCGGGAAGCTAGAGTAAGTAG
TTCGCCAGTTAATAGTTTGCGCAACGTTGTTGCCATTGCTACAGGCATCGTGGTGTCACGCTCGTCGTTT
GGTATGGCTTCATTCAGCTCCGGTTCCCAACGATCAAGGCGAGTTACATGATCCCCCATGTTGTGCAAAA
AAGCGGTTAGCTCCTTCGGTCCTCCGATCGTTGTCAGAAGTAAGTTGGCCGCAGTGTTATCACTCATGGT
TATGGCAGCACTGCATAATTCTCTTACTGTCATGCCATCCGTAAGATGCTTTTCTGTGACTGGTGAGTAC
TCAACCAAGTCATTCTGAGAATAGTGTATGCGGCGACCGAGTTGCTCTTGCCCGGCGTCAATACGGGATA
ATACCGCGCCACATAGCAGAACTTTAAAAGTGCTCATCATTGGAAAACGTTCTTCGGGGCGAAAACTCTC
AAGGATCTTACCGCTGTTGAGATCCAGTTCGATGTAACCCACTCGTGCACCCAACTGATCTTCAGCATCT
TTTACTTTCACCAGCGTTTCTGGGTGAGCAAAAACAGGAAGGCAAAATGCCGCAAAAAAGGGAATAAGGG
CGACACGGAAATGTTGAATACTCATACTCTTCCTTTTTCAATATTATTGAAGCATTTATCAGGGTTATTG
TCTCATGAGCGGATACATATTTGAATGTATTTAGAAAAATAAACAAATAGGGGTTCCGCGCACATTTCCC
CGAAAAGTGCCACCTGACGTC
