LOCUS       Exported 7045 bp ds-DNA circular SYN 12-MAY-2021
DEFINITION  Express PKA-SPARK, an activity reporter of protein kinase A in
            mammalian cells..
ACCESSION   .
VERSION     .
KEYWORDS    pcDNA3-PKA-SPARK
SOURCE      synthetic DNA construct
  ORGANISM  synthetic DNA construct
REFERENCE   1 (bases 1 to 7045)
  AUTHORS   Zhang Q, Huang H, Lu Q, Wu R, Chung CI, Zhang SQ, Torra J, Schepis
            A, Coughlin SR, Kornberg TB, Shu X
  TITLE     Visualizing Dynamics of Cell Signaling In Vivo with a Phase
            Separation-Based Kinase Reporter.
  JOURNAL   Mol Cell. 2018 Jan 3. pii: S1097-2765(17)30936-X. doi:
            10.1016/j.molcel.2017.12.008.
  PUBMED    29307513
REFERENCE   2 (bases 1 to 7045)
  AUTHORS   .
  TITLE     Direct Submission
  JOURNAL   Exported May 12, 2021 from SnapGene Server 1.1.58
            http://www.snapgene.com
FEATURES             Location/Qualifiers
     source          1..7045
                     /organism="synthetic DNA construct"
                     /mol_type="other DNA"
     primer_bind     complement(44..63)
                     /label=pRS-marker
                     /note="pRS vectors, use to sequence yeast selectable
                     marker"
     enhancer        235..614
                     /label=CMV enhancer
                     /note="human cytomegalovirus immediate early enhancer"
     promoter        615..818
                     /label=CMV promoter
                     /note="human cytomegalovirus (CMV) immediate early
                     promoter"
     primer_bind     769..789
                     /label=CMV-F
                     /note="Human CMV immediate early promoter, forward primer"
     primer_bind     863..882
                     /label=T7
                     /note="T7 promoter, forward primer"
     promoter        863..881
                     /label=T7 promoter
                     /note="promoter for bacteriophage T7 RNA polymerase"
     regulatory      901..910
                     /regulatory_class="other"
                     /note="vertebrate consensus sequence for strong initiation
                     of translation (Kozak, 1987)"
     CDS             997..1713
                     /codon_start=1
                     /product="the original enhanced GFP (Yang et al., 1996)"
                     /label=EGFP
                     /note="mammalian codon-optimized"
                     /translation="MVSKGEELFTGVVPILVELDGDVNGHKFSVSGEGEGDATYGKLTL
                     KFICTTGKLPVPWPTLVTTLTYGVQCFSRYPDHMKQHDFFKSAMPEGYVQERTIFFKDD
                     GNYKTRAEVKFEGDTLVNRIELKGIDFKEDGNILGHKLEYNYNSHNVYIMADKQKNGIK
                     ANFKIRHNIEDGSVQLADHYQQNTPIGDGPVLLPDNHYLSTQSALSKDPNEKRDHMVLL
                     EFVTAAGITLGMDELYK"
     primer_bind     complement(1042..1063)
                     /label=EGFP-N
                     /note="EGFP, reverse primer"
     primer_bind     complement(1303..1322)
                     /label=EXFP-R
                     /note="For distinguishing EGFP variants, reverse primer"
     primer_bind     1650..1671
                     /label=EGFP-C
                     /note="EGFP, forward primer"
     CDS             1909..1962
                     /codon_start=1
                     /product="2A peptide from Thosea asigna virus capsid
                     protein"
                     /label=T2A
                     /note="Eukaryotic ribosomes fail to insert a peptide bond
                     between the Gly and Pro residues, yielding separate
                     polypeptides."
                     /translation="EGRGSLLTCGDVEENPGP"
     primer_bind     complement(2636..2653)
                     /label=BGH-rev
                     /note="Bovine growth hormone terminator, reverse primer.
                     Also called BGH reverse"
     polyA_signal    2642..2866
                     /label=bGH poly(A) signal
                     /note="bovine growth hormone polyadenylation signal"
     rep_origin      2912..3340
                     /direction=RIGHT
                     /label=f1 ori
                     /note="f1 bacteriophage origin of replication; arrow
                     indicates direction of (+) strand synthesis"
     primer_bind     complement(2999..3018)
                     /label=F1ori-R
                     /note="F1 origin, reverse primer"
     primer_bind     3209..3230
                     /label=F1ori-F
                     /note="F1 origin, forward primer"
     primer_bind     complement(3349..3369)
                     /label=pBABE 3'
                     /note="SV40 enhancer, reverse primer for pBABE vectors"
     promoter        3354..3683
                     /label=SV40 promoter
                     /note="SV40 enhancer and early promoter"
     rep_origin      3534..3669
                     /label=SV40 ori
                     /note="SV40 origin of replication"
     primer_bind     3596..3615
                     /label=SV40pro-F
                     /note="SV40 promoter/origin, forward primer"
     CDS             3750..4544
                     /codon_start=1
                     /gene="aph(3')-II (or nptII)"
                     /product="aminoglycoside phosphotransferase from Tn5"
                     /label=NeoR/KanR
                     /note="confers resistance to neomycin, kanamycin, and G418
                     (Geneticin(R))"
                     /translation="MIEQDGLHAGSPAAWVERLFGYDWAQQTIGCSDAAVFRLSAQGRP
                     VLFVKTDLSGALNELQDEAARLSWLATTGVPCAAVLDVVTEAGRDWLLLGEVPGQDLLS
                     SHLAPAEKVSIMADAMRRLHTLDPATCPFDHQAKHRIERARTRMEAGLVDQDDLDEEHQ
                     GLAPAELFARLKARMPDGEDLVVTHGDACLPNIMVENGRFSGFIDCGRLGVADRYQDIA
                     LATRDIAEELGGEWADRFLVLYGIAAPDSQRIAFYRLLDEFF"
     primer_bind     complement(3804..3823)
                     /label=Neo-R
                     /note="Neomycin resistance gene, reverse primer"
     primer_bind     4414..4433
                     /label=Neo-F
                     /note="Neomycin resistance gene, forward primer"
     polyA_signal    4718..4839
                     /label=SV40 poly(A) signal
                     /note="SV40 polyadenylation signal"
     primer_bind     complement(4755..4774)
                     /label=SV40pA-R
                     /note="SV40 polyA, reverse primer"
     primer_bind     4809..4828
                     /label=EBV-rev
                     /note="SV40 polyA terminator, reverse primer"
     primer_bind     complement(4888..4904)
                     /label=M13 rev
                     /note="common sequencing primer, one of multiple similar
                     variants"
     primer_bind     complement(4888..4904)
                     /label=M13 Reverse
                     /note="In lacZ gene. Also called M13-rev"
     primer_bind     complement(4901..4923)
                     /label=M13/pUC Reverse
                     /note="In lacZ gene"
     protein_bind    4912..4928
                     /label=lac operator
                     /bound_moiety="lac repressor encoded by lacI"
                     /note="The lac repressor binds to the lac operator to
                     inhibit transcription in E. coli. This inhibition can be
                     relieved by adding lactose or
                     isopropyl-beta-D-thiogalactopyranoside (IPTG)."
     promoter        complement(4936..4966)
                     /label=lac promoter
                     /note="promoter for the E. coli lac operon"
     protein_bind    4981..5002
                     /label=CAP binding site
                     /bound_moiety="E. coli catabolite activator protein"
                     /note="CAP binding activates transcription in the presence
                     of cAMP."
     primer_bind     complement(5119..5136)
                     /label=L4440
                     /note="L4440 vector, forward primer"
     rep_origin      complement(5290..5878)
                     /direction=LEFT
                     /label=ori
                     /note="high-copy-number ColE1/pMB1/pBR322/pUC origin of
                     replication"
     primer_bind     complement(5370..5389)
                     /label=pBR322ori-F
                     /note="pBR322 origin, forward primer"
     CDS             complement(6049..6909)
                     /codon_start=1
                     /gene="bla"
                     /product="beta-lactamase"
                     /label=AmpR
                     /note="confers resistance to ampicillin, carbenicillin, and
                     related antibiotics"
                     /translation="MSIQHFRVALIPFFAAFCLPVFAHPETLVKVKDAEDQLGARVGYI
                     ELDLNSGKILESFRPEERFPMMSTFKVLLCGAVLSRIDAGQEQLGRRIHYSQNDLVEYS
                     PVTEKHLTDGMTVRELCSAAITMSDNTAANLLLTTIGGPKELTAFLHNMGDHVTRLDRW
                     EPELNEAIPNDERDTTMPVAMATTLRKLLTGELLTLASRQQLIDWMEADKVAGPLLRSA
                     LPAGWFIADKSGAGERGSRGIIAALGPDGKPSRIVVIYTTGSQATMDERNRQIAEIGAS
                     LIKHW"
     primer_bind     6672..6691
                     /label=Amp-R
                     /note="Ampicillin resistance gene, reverse primer"
     promoter        complement(6910..7014)
                     /gene="bla"
                     /label=AmpR promoter
ORIGIN
        1 gacggatcgg gagatctccc gatcccctat ggtgcactct cagtacaatc tgctctgatg
       61 ccgcatagtt aagccagtat ctgctccctg cttgtgtgtt ggaggtcgct gagtagtgcg
      121 cgagcaaaat ttaagctaca acaaggcaag gcttgaccga caattgcatg aagaatctgc
      181 ttagggttag gcgttttgcg ctgcttcgcg atgtacgggc cagatatacg cgttgacatt
      241 gattattgac tagttattaa tagtaatcaa ttacggggtc attagttcat agcccatata
      301 tggagttccg cgttacataa cttacggtaa atggcccgcc tggctgaccg cccaacgacc
      361 cccgcccatt gacgtcaata atgacgtatg ttcccatagt aacgccaata gggactttcc
      421 attgacgtca atgggtggag tatttacggt aaactgccca cttggcagta catcaagtgt
      481 atcatatgcc aagtacgccc cctattgacg tcaatgacgg taaatggccc gcctggcatt
      541 atgcccagta catgacctta tgggactttc ctacttggca gtacatctac gtattagtca
      601 tcgctattac catggtgatg cggttttggc agtacatcaa tgggcgtgga tagcggtttg
      661 actcacgggg atttccaagt ctccacccca ttgacgtcaa tgggagtttg ttttggcacc
      721 aaaatcaacg ggactttcca aaatgtcgta acaactccgc cccattgacg caaatgggcg
      781 gtaggcgtgt acggtgggag gtctatataa gcagagctct ctggctaact agagaaccca
      841 ctgcttactg gcttatcgaa attaatacga ctcactatag ggagacccaa gctggctagc
      901 gccaccatgg gcggtggagg gagcctgcgt cgcgccaccc tggtggacgg cggactcgag
      961 tccggactca gatctggcag cggtggaggc gatatcatgg tgagcaaggg cgaggagctg
     1021 ttcaccgggg tggtgcccat cctggtcgag ctggacggcg acgtaaacgg ccacaagttc
     1081 agcgtgtccg gcgagggcga gggcgatgcc acctacggca agctgaccct gaagttcatc
     1141 tgcaccaccg gcaagctgcc cgtgccctgg cccaccctcg tgaccaccct gacctacggc
     1201 gtgcagtgct tcagccgcta ccccgaccac atgaagcagc acgacttctt caagtccgcc
     1261 atgcccgaag gctacgtcca ggagcgcacc atcttcttca aggacgacgg caactacaag
     1321 acccgcgccg aggtgaagtt cgagggcgac accctggtga accgcatcga gctgaagggc
     1381 atcgacttca aggaggacgg caacatcctg gggcacaagc tggagtacaa ctacaacagc
     1441 cacaacgtct atatcatggc cgacaagcag aagaacggca tcaaggccaa cttcaagatc
     1501 cgccacaaca tcgaggacgg cagcgtgcag ctcgccgacc actaccagca gaacaccccc
     1561 atcggcgacg gccccgtgct gctgcccgac aaccactacc tgagcaccca gtccgccctg
     1621 agcaaagacc ccaacgagaa gcgcgatcac atggtcctgc tggagttcgt gaccgccgcc
     1681 gggatcactc tcggcatgga cgagctgtac aagggatccg gcagtgctgg tggtagtgct
     1741 ggtggtagtg ctggtggtag tgctggtggc agtgctggtg gtagtgctgg tggtagtgct
     1801 ggtggctcta gaggagaaat cgcaaagagt ctgaaagaaa ttgcaaaatc cttgaaggaa
     1861 atagcgtggt cactgaaaga aattgccaag tccctcaaag ggggtaccga gggcagagga
     1921 agtctgctaa catgcggtga cgtcgaggag aatcctggcc caaagcttgc caccatgcat
     1981 aagttttctc aagaacagat cggcgaaaac attgtgtgca gggtcatttg taccacgggt
     2041 caaattccca tccgagattt gtcagctgat atttcacaag tgcttaagga aaaacgatcc
     2101 ataaagaaag tttggacatt tggtagaaac ccagcctgtg actatcattt aggaaacatt
     2161 tcaagactgt caaataagca tttccaaata ctactaggag aagacggtaa ccttttattg
     2221 aatgacattt ccactaatgg gacctggtta aatgggcaaa aagtcgagaa gaacagcaat
     2281 cagttactgt ctcaaggtga tgaaataacc gttggtgtag gcgtggaatc agatatttta
     2341 tctctggtca ttttcataaa cgacaaattt aagcagtgcc tcgaacagaa caaagttgat
     2401 cgcggatccg gcagtgctgg tggtagtgct ggtggtagtg ctggtggtag tgctggtggc
     2461 agtgctggtg gtagtgctgg tggtagtgct ggtggctcta gaaccttgag agaaatcgag
     2521 gaattgttga ggaaaatcat tgaagacagc gtgcgcagtg tggccgagct ggaggacatt
     2581 gagaagtggc tgaagaaaat ctaagaattc gggcccgttt aaacccgctg atcagcctcg
     2641 actgtgcctt ctagttgcca gccatctgtt gtttgcccct cccccgtgcc ttccttgacc
     2701 ctggaaggtg ccactcccac tgtcctttcc taataaaatg aggaaattgc atcgcattgt
     2761 ctgagtaggt gtcattctat tctggggggt ggggtggggc aggacagcaa gggggaggat
     2821 tgggaagaca atagcaggca tgctggggat gcggtgggct ctatggcttc tgaggcggaa
     2881 agaaccagct ggggctctag ggggtatccc cnnnnnnnnn nnnnnnnnnn nnnnnnnnnn
     2941 nnnnnnnnnn nnnnnnnnnn nnnnnnnnnn nnnnnnnnnn nnnnnnnnnn nnnnnnnnnn
     3001 nnnnnnnnnn nnnnnnnnnn nnnnnnnnnn nnnnncnnnn nnnnnnnnnn nnnnnnnnnn
     3061 nnnnnnnnnn nnnnnnnnnn nnnnnnnnnn nnnnnnnnnn nnnnnnnnnn nnnnnnnnnn
     3121 nnnnnnnann nnnnnnnnnn nnnnnnnnnn nnnnnnnnnn nnnnnnnnnn nnnnnnncct
     3181 ttgacgttgg agtccacgtt ctttaatagt ggactcttgt tccaaactgg aacaacactc
     3241 aaccctatct cggtctattc ttttgattta taagggattt tgccgatttc ggcctattgg
     3301 ttaaaaaatg agctgattta acaaaaattt aacgcgaatt aattctgtgg aatgtgtgtc
     3361 agttagggtg tggaaagtcc ccaggctccc cagcaggcag aagtatgcaa agcatgcatc
     3421 tcaattagtc agcaaccagg tgtggaaagt ccccaggctc cccagcaggc agaagtatgc
     3481 aaagcatgca tctcaattag tcagcaacca tagtcccgcc cctaactccg cccatcccgc
     3541 ccctaactcc gcccagttcc gcccattctc cgccccatgg ctgactaatt ttttttattt
     3601 atgcagaggc cgaggccgcc tctgcctctg agctattcca gaagtagtga ggaggctttt
     3661 ttggaggcct aggcttttgc aaaaagctcc cgggagcttg tatatccatt ttcggatctg
     3721 atcaagagac aggatgagga tcgtttcgca tgattgaaca agatggattg cacgcaggtt
     3781 ctccggccgc ttgggtggag aggctattcg gctatgactg ggcacaacag acaatcggct
     3841 gctctgatgc cgccgtgttc cggctgtcag cgcaggggcg cccggttctt tttgtcaaga
     3901 ccgacctgtc cggtgccctg aatgaactgc aggacgaggc agcgcggcta tcgtggctgg
     3961 ccacgacggg cgttccttgc gcagctgtgc tcgacgttgt cactgaagcg ggaagggact
     4021 ggctgctatt gggcgaagtg ccggggcagg atctcctgtc atctcacctt gctcctgccg
     4081 agaaagtatc catcatggct gatgcaatgc ggcggctgca tacgcttgat ccggctacct
     4141 gcccattcga ccaccaagcg aaacatcgca tcgagcgagc acgtactcgg atggaagccg
     4201 gtcttgtcga tcaggatgat ctggacgaag agcatcaggg gctcgcgcca gccgaactgt
     4261 tcgccaggct caaggcgcgc atgcccgacg gcgaggatct cgtcgtgacc catggcgatg
     4321 cctgcttgcc gaatatcatg gtggaaaatg gccgcttttc tggattcatc gactgtggcc
     4381 ggctgggtgt ggcggaccgc tatcaggaca tagcgttggc tacccgtgat attgctgaag
     4441 agcttggcgg cgaatgggct gaccgcttcc tcgtgcttta cggtatcgcc gctcccgatt
     4501 cgcagcgcat cgccttctat cgccttcttg acgagttctt ctgagcggga ctctggggtt
     4561 cgaaatgacc gaccaagcga cgcccaacct gccatcacga gatttcgatt ccaccgccgc
     4621 cttctatgaa aggttgggct tcggaatcgt tttccgggac gccggctgga tgatcctcca
     4681 gcgcggggat ctcatgctgg agttcttcgc ccaccccaac ttgtttattg cagcttataa
     4741 tggttacaaa taaagcaata gcatcacaaa tttcacaaat aaagcatttt tttcactgca
     4801 ttctagttgt ggtttgtcca aactcatcaa tgtatcttat catgtctgta taccgtcgac
     4861 ctctagctag agcttggcgt aatcatggtc atagctgttt cctgtgtgaa attgttatcc
     4921 gctcacaatt ccacacaaca tacgagccgg aagcataaag tgtaaagcct ggggtgccta
     4981 atgagtgagc taactcacat taattgcgtt gcgctcactg cccgctttcc agtcgggaaa
     5041 cctgtcgtgc cagctgcatt aatgaatcgg ccaacgcgcg gggagaggcg gtttgcgtat
     5101 tgggcgctct tccgcttcct cgctcactga ctcgctgcgc tcggtcgttc ggctgcggcg
     5161 agcggtatca gctcactcaa aggcggtaat acggttatcc acagaatcag gggataacgc
     5221 aggaaagaac atgtgagcaa aaggccagca aaaggccagg aaccgtaaaa aggccgcgtt
     5281 gctggcgttt ttccataggc tccgcccccc tgacgagcat cacaaaaatc gacgctcaag
     5341 tcagaggtgg cgaaacccga caggactata aagataccag gcgtttcccc ctggaagctc
     5401 cctcgtgcgc tctcctgttc cgaccctgcc gcttaccgga tacctgtccg cctttctccc
     5461 ttcgggaagc gtggcgcttt ctcatagctc acgctgtagg tatctcagtt cggtgtaggt
     5521 cgttcgctcc aagctgggct gtgtgcacga accccccgtt cagcccgacc gctgcgcctt
     5581 atccggtaac tatcgtcttg agtccaaccc ggtaagacac gacttatcgc cactggcagc
     5641 agccactggt aacaggatta gcagagcgag gtatgtaggc ggtgctacag agttcttgaa
     5701 gtggtggcct aactacggct acactagaag aacagtattt ggtatctgcg ctctgctgaa
     5761 gccagttacc ttcggaaaaa gagttggtag ctcttgatcc ggcaaacaaa ccaccgctgg
     5821 tagcggtggt ttttttgttt gcaagcagca gattacgcgc agaaaaaaag gatctcaaga
     5881 agatcctttg atcttttcta cggggtctga cgctcagtgg aacgaaaact cacgttaagg
     5941 gattttggtc atgagattat caaaaaggat cttcacctag atccttttaa attaaaaatg
     6001 aagttttaaa tcaatctaaa gtatatatga gtaaacttgg tctgacagtt accaatgctt
     6061 aatcagtgag gcacctatct cagcgatctg tctatttcgt tcatccatag ttgcctgact
     6121 ccccgtcgtg tagataacta cgatacggga gggcttacca tctggcccca gtgctgcaat
     6181 gataccgcga gacccacgct caccggctcc agatttatca gcaataaacc agccagccgg
     6241 aagggccgag cgcagaagtg gtcctgcaac tttatccgcc tccatccagt ctattaattg
     6301 ttgccgggaa gctagagtaa gtagttcgcc agttaatagt ttgcgcaacg ttgttgccat
     6361 tgctacaggc atcgtggtgt cacgctcgtc gtttggtatg gcttcattca gctccggttc
     6421 ccaacgatca aggcgagtta catgatcccc catgttgtgc aaaaaagcgg ttagctcctt
     6481 cggtcctccg atcgttgtca gaagtaagtt ggccgcagtg ttatcactca tggttatggc
     6541 agcactgcat aattctctta ctgtcatgcc atccgtaaga tgcttttctg tgactggtga
     6601 gtactcaacc aagtcattct gagaatagtg tatgcggcga ccgagttgct cttgcccggc
     6661 gtcaatacgg gataataccg cgccacatag cagaacttta aaagtgctca tcattggaaa
     6721 acgttcttcg gggcgaaaac tctcaaggat cttaccgctg ttgagatcca gttcgatgta
     6781 acccactcgt gcacccaact gatcttcagc atcttttact ttcaccagcg tttctgggtg
     6841 agcaaaaaca ggaaggcaaa atgccgcaaa aaagggaata agggcgacac ggaaatgttg
     6901 aatactcata ctcttccttt ttcaatatta ttgaagcatt tatcagggtt attgtctcat
     6961 gagcggatac atatttgaat gtatttagaa aaataaacaa ataggggttc cgcgcacatt
     7021 tccccgaaaa gtgccacctg acgtc
//
